>Addgene plasmid #132600 | prNFL-N98S-EGFP | addgene full sequence | sequence record 260031 | Addgene NGS Result
ATTAATAGTAATCAATTACGGGGTCATTAGTTCATAGCCCATATATGGAGTTCCGCGTTACATAACTTAC
GGTAAATGGCCCGCCTGGCTGACCGCCCAACGACCCCCGCCCATTGACGTCAATAATGACGTATGTTCCC
ATAGTAACGCCAATAGGGACTTTCCATTGACGTCAATGGGTGGAGTATTTACGGTAAACTGCCCACTTGG
CAGTACATCAAGTGTATCATATGCCAAGTACGCCCCCTATTGACGTCAATGACGGTAAATGGCCCGCCTG
GCATTATGCCCAGTACATGACCTTATGGGACTTTCCTACTTGGCAGTACATCTACGTATTAGTCATCGCT
ATTACCATGGTGATGCGGTTTTGGCAGTACATCAATGGGCGTGGATAGCGGTTTGACTCACGGGGATTTC
CAAGTCTCCACCCCATTGACGTCAATGGGAGTTTGTTTTGGCACCAAAATCAACGGGACTTTCCAAAATG
TCGTAACAACTCCGCCCCATTGACGCAAATGGGCGGTAGGCGTGTACGGTGGGAGGTCTATATAAGCAGA
GCTGGTTTAGTGAACCGTCAGATCCGCTAGCGCTACCGGACTCAGATCTCGAGCTCAAGCTTCGAATTCC
TGAGGGGCGCACCGACCGCCACCATGAGTTCGTTCAGCTACGAGCCGTACTTTTCGACCTCCTACAAGCG
GCGCTACGTGGAGACGCCCCGGGTGCACATCTCCAGCGTGCGCAGCGGCTACAGCACGGCGCGCTCTGCG
TACTCCAGCTACTCCGCGCCCGTCTCCTCCTCTCTGTCGGTGCGCCGCAGCTACTCATCCAGCTCCGGCT
CTTTGATGCCCAGCCTGGAGAACCTCGATCTGAGCCAGGTAGCCGCCATCAGCAACGACCTCAAGTCTAT
CCGCACACAGGAGAAGGCACAGCTGCAGGACCTCAGCGATCGCTTCGCCAGCTTCATCGAGCGCGTGCAC
GAGCTGGAGCAGCAGAACAAGGTCCTGGAAGCCGAGCTGTTGGTGCTGCGCCAGAAGCACTCAGAGCCTT
CCCGCTTCCGCGCCCTGTATGAGCAGGAGATCCGTGATCTGCGACTGGCGGCCGAAGACGCCACTAACGA
GAAGCAGGCGCTGCAGGGCGAGCGCGAGGGGCTGGAGGAGACTCTGCGCAACCTGCAGGCTCGCTACGAG
GAGGAGGTGCTGAGCCGCGAGGACGCCGAGGGCCGGCTGATGGAAGCCCGCAAAGGCGCGGATGAGGCTG
CGCTCGCCCGCGCCGAGCTGGAGAAGCGCATCGACAGCCTGATGGACGAGATAGCCTTCCTGAAAAAGGT
GCACGAGGAAGAGATCGCCGAGCTGCAGGCTCAGATCCAGTATGCTCAGATCTCCGTGGAGATGGACGTG
TCCTCCAAGCCCGACCTCTCCGCCGCTCTCAAGGACATCCGCGCTCAGTACGAGAAGCTGGCCGCCAAGA
ATATGCAGAATGCCGAAGAGTGGTTCAAGAGCCGCTTCACGGTGCTAACCGAGAGCGCCGCCAAGAACAC
CGACGCAGTGCGCGCTGCCAAGGACGAGGTGTCGGAAAGCCGCCGCCTACTTAAGGCTAAGACCCTGGAG
ATCGAAGCCTGCCGGGGTATGAACGAAGCTCTAGAGAAGCAGCTGCAGGAGCTGGAGGACAAGCAGAATG
CAGACATCAGCGCCATGCAGGACACAATCAACAAACTGGAGAATGAGCTGCGAAGCACGAAGAGCGAGAT
GGCCAGGTACCTGAAGGAGTACCAGGACCTCCTCAATGTCAAGATGGCATTGGACATTGAGATTGCAGCT
TACAGGAAACTCTTGGAAGGCGAAGAAACCAGGCTCAGTTTCACCAGCGTGGGTAGCATAACCAGCGGCT
ACTCTCAGAGCTCGCAGGTCTTTGGCCGTTCTGCTTACAGTGGCTTGCAGAGCAGCTCCTACTTGATGTC
TGCTCGAGCATTCCCAGCCTACTATACCAGCCACGTCCAGGAAGAGCAGTCAGAGGTGGAGGAGACCATT
GAGGCTACGAAAGCTGAGGAGGCCAAGGATGAGCCCCCCTCTGAAGGAGAAGCAGAAGAGGAGGAGAAGG
AGAAAGAGGAGGGGGAGGAAGAGGAAGGTGCTGAGGAGGAAGAAGCTGCCAAGGATGAGTCTGAAGATGC
CAAAGAAGAAGAAGGTGGTGAGGGTGAAGAGGAAGACACCAAAGAGTCAGAAGAGGAAGAGAAGAAAGAG
GAAAGTGCTGGGGAGGAGCAAGCTGCTAAGAAGAAAGATGGATCCATCGCCACCATGGTGAGCAAGGGCG
AGGAGCTGTTCACCGGGGTGGTGCCCATCCTGGTCGAGCTGGACGGCGACGTAAACGGCCACAAGTTCAG
CGTGTCCGGCGAGGGCGAGGGCGATGCCACCTACGGCAAGCTGACCCTGAAGTTCATCTGCACCACCGGC
AAGCTGCCCGTGCCCTGGCCCACCCTCGTGACCACCCTGACCTACGGCGTGCAGTGCTTCAGCCGCTACC
CCGACCACATGAAGCAGCACGACTTCTTCAAGTCCGCCATGCCCGAAGGCTACGTCCAGGAGCGCACCAT
CTTCTTCAAGGACGACGGCAACTACAAGACCCGCGCCGAGGTGAAGTTCGAGGGCGACACCCTGGTGAAC
CGCATCGAGCTGAAGGGCATCGACTTCAAGGAGGACGGCAACATCCTGGGGCACAAGCTGGAGTACAACT
ACAACAGCCACAACGTCTATATCATGGCCGACAAGCAGAAGAACGGCATCAAGGTGAACTTCAAGATCCG
CCACAACATCGAGGACGGCAGCGTGCAGCTCGCCGACCACTACCAGCAGAACACCCCCATCGGCGACGGC
CCCGTGCTGCTGCCCGACAACCACTACCTGAGCACCCAGTCCGCCCTGAGCAAAGACCCCAACGAGAAGC
GCGATCACATGGTCCTGCTGGAGTTCGTGACCGCCGCCGGGATCACTCTCGGCATGGACGAGCTGTACAA
GTAAAGCGGCCGCGACTCTAGATCATAATCAGCCATACCACATTTGTAGAGGTTTTACTTGCTTTAAAAA
ACCTCCCACACCTCCCCCTGAACCTGAAACATAAAATGAATGCAATTGTTGTTGTTAACTTGTTTATTGC
AGCTTATAATGGTTACAAATAAAGCAATAGCATCACAAATTTCACAAATAAAGCATTTTTTTCACTGCAT
TCTAGTTGTGGTTTGTCCAAACTCATCAATGTATCTTAAGGCGTAAATTGTAAGCGTTAATATTTTGTTA
AAATTCGCGTTAAATTTTTGTTAAATCAGCTCATTTTTTAACCAATAGGCCGAAATCGGCAAAATCCCTT
ATAAATCAAAAGAATAGACCGAGATAGGGT
[37 nt withheld, positions 3391-3427]
AAAGAACGTGGACTCCAACGTCAAAGG
[49 nt withheld, positions 3455-3503]
T
[91 nt withheld, positions 3505-3595]
G
[124 nt withheld, positions 3597-3720]
CAGGTGGCACTTTTCGGGGAAATGTGCGCGGAACCCCTATTTGTTTATTTTTCTAAATACATTCAAATAT
GTATCCGCTCATGAGACAATAACCCTGATAAATGCTTCAATAATATTGAAAAAGGAAGAGTCCTGAGGCG
GAAAGAACCAGCTGTGGAATGTGTGTCAGTTAGGGTGTGGAAAGTCCCCAGGCTCCCCAGCAGGCAGAAG
TATGCAAAGCATGCATCTCAATTAGTCAGCAACCAGGTGTGGAAAGTCCCCAGGCTCCCCAGCAGGCAGA
AGTATGCAAAGCATGCATCTCAATTAGTCAGCAACCATAGTCCCGCCCCTAACTCCGCCCATCCCGCCCC
TAACTCCGCCCAGTTCCGCCCATTCTCCGCCCCATGGCTGACTAATTTTTTTTATTTATGCAGAGGCCGA
GGCCGCCTCGGCCTCTGAGCTATTCCAGAAGTAGTGAGGAGGCTTTTTTGGAGGCCTAGGCTTTTGCAAA
GATCGATCAAGAGACAGGATGAGGATCGTTTCGCATGATTGAACAAGATGGATTGCACGCAGGTTCTCCG
GCCGCTTGGGTGGAGAGGCTATTCGGCTATGACTGGGCACAACAGACAATCGGCTGCTCTGATGCCGCCG
TGTTCCGGCTGTCAGCGCAGGGGCGCCCGGTTCTTTTTGTCAAGACCGACCTGTCCGGTGCCCTGAATGA
ACTGCAAGACGAGGCAGCGCGGCTATCGTGGCTGGCCACGACGGGCGTTCCTTGCGCAGCTGTGCTCGAC
GTTGTCACTGAAGCGGGAAGGGACTGGCTGCTATTGGGCGAAGTGCCGGGGCAGGATCTCCTGTCATCTC
ACCTTGCTCCTGCCGAGAAAGTATCCATCATGGCTGATGCAATGCGGCGGCTGCATACGCTTGATCCGGC
TACCTGCCCATTCGACCACCAAGCGAAACATCGCATCGAGCGAGCACGTACTCGGATGGAAGCCGGTCTT
GTCGATCAGGATGATCTGGACGAAGAGCATCAGGGGCTCGCGCCAGCCGAACTGTTCGCCAGGCTCAAGG
CGAGCATGCCCGACGGCGAGGATCTCGTCGTGACCCATGGCGATGCCTGCTTGCCGAATATCATGGTGGA
AAATGGCCGCTTTTCTGGATTCATCGACTGTGGCCGGCTGGGTGTGGCGGACCGCTATCAGGACATAGCG
TTGGCTACCCGTGATATTGCTGAAGAGCTTGGCGGCGAATGGGCTGACCGCTTCCTCGTGCTTTACGGTA
TCGCCGCTCCCGATTCGCAGCGCATCGCCTTCTATCGCCTTCTTGACGAGTTCTTCTGAGCGGGACTCTG
GGGTTCGAAATGACCGACCAAGCGACGCCCAACCTGCCATCACGAGATTTCGATTCCACCGCCGCCTTCT
ATGAAAGGTTGGGCTTCGGAATCGTTTTCCGGGACGCCGGCTGGATGATCCTCCAGCGCGGGGATCTCAT
GCTGGAGTTCTTCGCCCACCCTAGGGGGAGGCTAACTGAAACACGGAAGGAGACAATACCGGAAGGAACC
CGCGCTATGACGGCAATAAAAAGACAGAATAAAACGCACGGTGTTGGGTCGTTTGTTCATAAACGCGGGG
TTCGGTCCCAGGGCTGGCACTCTGTCGATACCCCACCGAGACCCCATTGGGGCCAATACGCCCGCGTTTC
TTCCTTTTCCCCACCCCACCCCCCAAGTTCGGGTGAAGGCCCAGGGCTCGCAGCCAACGTCGGGGCGGCA
GGCCCTGCCATAGCCTCAGGTTACTCATATATACTTTAGATTGATTTAAAACTTCATTTTTAATTTAAAA
GGATCTAGGTGAAGATCCTTTTTGATAATCTCATGACCAAAATCCCTTAACGTGAGTTTTCGTTCCACTG
AGCGTCAGACCCCGTAGAAAAGATCAAAGGATCTTCTTGAGATCCTTTTTTTCTGCGCGTAATCTGCTGC
TTGCAAACAAAAAAACCACCGCTACCAGCGGTGGTTTGTTTGCCGGATCAAGAGCTACCAACTCTTTTTC
CGAAGGTAACTGGCTTCAGCAGAGCGCAGATACCAAATACTGTTCTTCTAGTGTAGCCGTAGTTAGGCCA
CCACTTCAAGAACTCTGTAGCACCGCCTACATACCTCGCTCTGCTAATCCTGTTACCAGTGGCTGCTGCC
AGTGGCGATAAGTCGTGTCTTACCGGGTTGGACTCAAGACGATAGTTACCGGATAAGGCGCAGCGGTCGG
GCTGAACGGGGGGTTCGTGCACACAGCCCAGCTTGGAGCGAACGACCTACACCGAACTGAGATACCTACA
GCGTGAGCTATGAGAAAGCGCCACGCTTCCCGAAGGGAGAAAGGCGGACAGGTATCCGGTAAGCGGCAGG
GTCGGAACAGGAGAGCGCACGAGGGAGCTTCCAGGGGGAAACGCCTGGTATCTTTATAGTCCTGTCGGGT
TTCGCCACCTCTGACTTGAGCGTCGATTTTTGTGATGCTCGTCAGGGGGGCGGAGCCTATGGAAAAACGC
CAGCAACGCGGCCTTTTTACGGTTCCTGGCCTTTTGCTGGCCTTTTGCTCACATGTTCTTTCCTGCGTTA
TCCCCTGATTCTGTGGATAACCGTATTACCGCCATGCATTAGTT
Features (pLannotate 1.2.2; 15 found; start..end, strand, type, name):
     56..359     +  enhancer       CMV enhancer: human cytomegalovirus immediate early enhancer
    360..563     +  promoter       CMV promoter: human cytomegalovirus (CMV) immediate early promoter
    586..629     +  misc_feature   MCS (fragment): multiple cloning site
    654..2168    +  CDS            Nefl (fragment): NFL_RAT - Also known as Nf68, Nfl. Experimental evidence at protein level: Swiss-Prot protein existence level 1. Neurofilaments usually contain three intermediate filament proteins: NEFL, NEFM, and NEFH which are involved in the maintenance of neuronal caliber. May additionally cooperate with the neuronal intermediate filament proteins PRPH and INA to form neuronal filamentous networks (By similarity). From Rattus norvegicus (Rat).
   2295..3014    +  CDS            EGFP: the original enhanced GFP (Yang et al., 1996) mammalian codon-optimized
   3031..3114    +  CDS            large T antigen (fragment): large T antigen from SV40 (simian virus 40)
   3137..3258    +  polyA_signal   SV40 poly(A) signal: SV40 polyadenylation signal
   3292..3720    -  rep_origin     f1 ori (sequence partly withheld): f1 bacteriophage origin of replication; arrow indicates direction of (+) strand synthesis
   3747..3851    +  promoter       AmpR promoter: bla
   3853..4210    +  promoter       SV40 promoter: SV40 enhancer and early promoter
   4245..5039    +  CDS            NeoR/KanR: aminoglycoside phosphotransferase from Tn5; aph(3')-II (or nptII); confers resistance to neomycin, kanamycin, and G418 (Geneticin®)
   5060..5212    +  CDS            ble (fragment): BLE_KLEPN - Experimental evidence at protein level: Swiss-Prot protein existence level 1. Binding protein with a strong affinity to the bleomycin family of antibiotics. Binds to CL990; an antimitotic-antibiotic compound. From Klebsiella pneumoniae.
   5271..5318    +  polyA_signal   HSV TK poly(A) signal: herpes simplex virus thymidine kinase polyadenylation signal (Cole and Stacy, 1985)
   5409..5425    -  polyA_signal   bGH poly(A) signal (fragment): bovine growth hormone polyadenylation signal
   5647..6235    +  rep_origin     ori: high-copy-number ColE1/pMB1/pBR322/pUC origin of replication
