[The description below was written by a language model from this plasmid's Addgene catalogue record and pLannotate feature annotations shown in this document.]
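Description:
prNFL-N98S-EGFP is a mammalian expression plasmid built on the Clontech pEGFP-N3 backbone. It encodes rat neurofilament light chain (Nefl, NFL) carrying the Asn98Ser (293A>G) substitution associated with Charcot-Marie-Tooth disease type 2E, fused at its C terminus to EGFP. The rat Nefl coding sequence sits between the retained EcoRI and BamHI sites of the multiple cloning site, directly upstream of and in frame with the vector's EGFP open reading frame. Transcription is driven by the human cytomegalovirus immediate early enhancer and promoter and terminated by the SV40 polyadenylation signal. The plasmid was derived by site-directed mutagenesis of the wild-type parent prNFL-EGFP, and the record also notes a silent 1590G>A change in the insert.

The plasmid replicates in E. coli at high copy from a ColE1/pUC-type origin and also carries an f1 phage origin. A single Tn5 aminoglycoside phosphotransferase (NeoR/KanR) cassette serves both hosts. A bacterial promoter gives kanamycin resistance in E. coli, while the SV40 enhancer/early promoter and the HSV TK polyadenylation signal allow G418 selection of transfected mammalian cells. The short large T antigen, ble and bGH poly(A) fragments in the sequenced 6,354 nt record are most likely annotation matches to residual backbone sequence rather than functional elements.

The construct expresses a fluorescent disease-mutant NFL in cultured cells. According to the associated publication's title, the work concerned whether CMT type 2E/1F mutant neurofilament proteins assemble into neurofilaments, and the EGFP tag allows the mutant protein to be followed by fluorescence microscopy.
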