Addgene plasmid #132600: prNFL-N98S-EGFP
Purpose: Expresses EGFP-tagged rat NFL containing the Charcot-Marie-Tooth disease type 2E N98S mutation
Depositing lab: Anthony Brown. Depositing organization: Ohio State University. Publication: Charcot-Marie-Tooth disease Type 2E/1F mutant neurofilament proteins assemble into neurofilaments. Stone EJ, Uchida A, Brown A. Cytoskeleton (Hoboken). 2019 Jul;76(7-8):423-439. doi: 10.1002/cm.21566. Epub 2019 Nov 6. PubMed 31574566.
Backbone
  Vector backbone: pEGFP-N3
  Backbone manufacturer: Clontech
  Backbone size w/o insert (bp): 4698
  Modifications to backbone: Obtained by site-directed mutagenesis of the prNFL-EGFP plasmid. There is a silent mutation at nucleotide 1590G>A.
  Vector type: Mammalian Expression
  Selectable markers: Neomycin (select with G418)
Growth in bacteria
  Bacterial resistance: Kanamycin, 50 μg/mL
  Growth temperature: 37°C
  Growth strain: DH5alpha
  Copy number: High Copy
Gene/Insert
  Gene/Insert name: Nefl (alt name: neurofilament protein L)
  Species: R. norvegicus (rat)
  Insert size (bp): 1656
  Mutation: 293A>G; Asn98Ser
  Entrez Gene: Nefl (a.k.a. NF-L, NF68, Nfl)
  Promoter: CMV
  Tag / fusion protein: EGFP (C terminal on insert)
  Cloning method: Restriction Enzyme; 5′ cloning site EcoRI (not destroyed); 3′ cloning site BamHI (not destroyed)
  Sequencing primers: 5′ CMV Forward; 3′ SV40pA-R
Terms and licenses: Academic/Nonprofit Terms; Industry Terms: Not Available to Industry
How to cite: prNFL-N98S-EGFP was a gift from Anthony Brown (Addgene plasmid # 132600 ; http://n2t.net/addgene:132600 ; RRID:Addgene_132600)
